Addgene plasmid #114730: pT2K-CAGGS-U6-sgRNA-M7-IRES-CFP
Purpose: sgRNA targeting a sequence upstream of the initiator ATG of the cellular Myc gene
Depositing lab: Martine Roussel. Depositing organization: St. Jude Children's Research Hospital. Publication: Mouse medulloblastoma driven by CRISPR activation of cellular Myc. Vo BT, Kwon JA, Li C, Finkelstein D, Xu B, Orr BA, Sherr CJ, Roussel MF. Sci Rep. 2018 Jun 7;8(1):8733. doi: 10.1038/s41598-018-24956-1. PubMed 29880921.
Backbone
  Vector backbone: pT2K-CAGGS-IRES-CFP
  Vector type: Mammalian Expression, CRISPR
  Selectable markers: CFP
Growth in bacteria
  Bacterial resistance: Ampicillin, 100 μg/mL
  Growth temperature: 37°C
  Growth strain: DH5alpha
  Copy number: High Copy
Gene/Insert
  Gene/Insert name: sgRNA M7
  gRNA/shRNA sequence: aaatagagagaggtggggaa
  Species: M. musculus (mouse)
Terms and licenses: Academic/Nonprofit Terms; Industry Terms: Not Available to Industry
How to cite: pT2K-CAGGS-U6-sgRNA-M7-IRES-CFP was a gift from Martine Roussel (Addgene plasmid # 114730 ; http://n2t.net/addgene:114730 ; RRID:Addgene_114730)
