[The description below was written by a language model from this plasmid's Addgene catalogue record and pLannotate feature annotations shown in this document.]
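Description:
pT2K-CAGGS-U6-sgRNA-M7-IRES-CFP is a mammalian expression and CRISPR plasmid built on the pT2K-CAGGS-IRES-CFP backbone, which has a pBluescript-type bacterial framework. It is propagated in E. coli through a high-copy ColE1/pUC origin and selected with ampicillin via the AmpR (β-lactamase) gene and its promoter. An f1 phage origin, lacZα and lac promoter/operator remnants, and flanking T7 and T3 promoters are carried over from the cloning vector. The "pT2K" name suggests a Tol2 transposon-type vector, but no transposon arms are annotated. Two long stretches on either side of the expression cassettes carry no annotation, so the record neither confirms nor excludes such elements.

The payload consists of two divergently oriented units. On the reverse strand, a human U6 RNA polymerase III promoter drives sgRNA M7, a 20-nt guide fused to the Streptococcus pyogenes Cas9 gRNA scaffold. This guide targets a sequence upstream of the initiator ATG of the mouse cellular Myc gene. Immediately adjacent and facing the opposite way is a CAGGS-type Pol II cassette: CMV enhancer, chicken β-actin/rabbit β-globin chimeric intron, EMCV IRES, ECFP and a rabbit β-globin polyadenylation signal. No coding sequence is annotated upstream of the IRES, so the cassette appears to serve mainly to express CFP, which is the listed marker for identifying or sorting cells that received the plasmid.

No Cas9 or dCas9 effector is encoded, so it must be supplied separately. The associated publication concerns CRISPR activation of endogenous Myc in a mouse medulloblastoma model, consistent with use of this guide to recruit an activator to the Myc promoter region.
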