Features (pLannotate 1.2.2; 21 found; start..end, strand, type, name):
     34..462     -  rep_origin     f1 ori (sequence partly withheld): f1 bacteriophage origin of replication; arrow indicates direction of (+) strand synthesis
    467..622     -  CDS            lacZα (fragment): LacZα fragment of β-galactosidase; lacZ fragment
    630..648     +  promoter       T7 promoter: promoter for bacteriophage T7 RNA polymerase
   3056..3074    -  CDS            small t antigen (fragment): SV40 (simian virus 40) small t antigen
   3092..3167    -  misc_RNA       gRNA scaffold: guide RNA scaffold for the Streptococcus pyogenes CRISPR/Cas9 system
   3197..3437    -  promoter       U6 promoter: RNA polymerase III promoter for human U6 snRNA
   3440..3819    +  enhancer       CMV enhancer: human cytomegalovirus immediate early enhancer
   4098..5118    +  intron         chimeric intron: chimera between introns from chicken β-actin and rabbit β-globin
   5116..5199    +  CDS            HBB (fragment): HBB_LEPEU - Experimental evidence at protein level: Swiss-Prot protein existence level 1. Involved in oxygen transport from the lung to the various peripheral tissues. From Lepus europaeus (European hare).
   5223..5783    +  misc_feature   IRES: internal ribosome entry site (IRES) of the encephalomyocarditis virus (EMCV)
   5786..6505    +  CDS            ECFP: enhanced CFP mammalian codon-optimized
   6608..6663    +  polyA_signal   β-globin poly(A) signal: rabbit β-globin polyadenylation signal (Gil and Proudfoot, 1987)
   7564..7604    -  misc_feature   MCS (fragment): pBluescript multiple cloning site
   7617..7635    -  promoter       T3 promoter: promoter for bacteriophage T3 RNA polymerase
   7680..7696    -  protein_bind   lac operator: The lac repressor binds to the lac operator to inhibit transcription in E. coli. This inhibition can be relieved by adding lactose or isopropyl-β-D-thiogalactopyranoside (IPTG). lac repressor encoded by lacI
   7704..7734    -  promoter       lac promoter: promoter for the E. coli lac operon
   7749..7770    -  protein_bind   CAP binding site: CAP binding activates transcription in the presence of cAMP. E. coli catabolite activator protein
   7783..7875    -  CDS            lacI (fragment): lac repressor; lacI; The lac repressor binds to the lac operator to inhibit transcription in E. coli. This inhibition can be relieved by adding lactose or isopropyl-β-D-thiogalactopyranoside (IPTG).
   8058..8646    -  rep_origin     ori: high-copy-number ColE1/pMB1/pBR322/pUC origin of replication
   8817..9677    -  CDS            AmpR: β-lactamase; bla; confers resistance to ampicillin, carbenicillin, and related antibiotics
   9678..9782    -  promoter       AmpR promoter: bla
>Addgene plasmid #114730 | pT2K-CAGGS-U6-sgRNA-M7-IRES-CFP | addgene full sequence | sequence record 222631 | Addgene NGS Result
CCACCTAAATTGTAAGCGTTAATATTTTGTTAAAATTCGCGTTAAATTTTTGTTAAATCAGCTCATTTTT
TAACCAATAGGCCGAAATCGGCAAAATCCCTTATAAATCAAAAGAATAGACCGAGATAGGGT
[37 nt withheld, positions 133-169]
AAAGAACGTGGACTCCAACGTCAAAGG
[49 nt withheld, positions 197-245]
T
[91 nt withheld, positions 247-337]
G
[124 nt withheld, positions 339-462]
CCCATTCGCCATTCAGGCTGCGCAACTGTTGGGAAGGGCGATCGGTGCGGGCCTCTTCGCTATTACGCCA
GCTGGCGAAAGGGGGATGTGCTGCAAGGCGATTAAGTTGGGTAACGCCAGGGTTTTCCCAGTCACGACGT
TGTAAAACGACGGCCAGTGAGCGCGCGTAATACGACTCACTATAGGGCGAATTGGGTACCAAATAGTAGG
AATTACCCACCTGTACAAGTGCTGAAAACTTGGATGAATAAGCCCGTTTGCCATTTTCTACTGCTATTTT
AAATCTTTTCTGTATTTGTCTGCATTTGTCTTTACCCTTGAATAAATGTTTTAGTTGTTTTTTTTCAATT
ATGACTGTGTTTAACAGACATTATTACAATAATATGTAATAGTAGTACACACTATTATTATGTAATAGTA
CTTGTTGACTGTATTTGAGAACTGGACCGAGTGAGTGTTACGTCACCCATTCAAAATGACTTACTTCTGG
CTCCAACAAAATGAAGTTAATTCAGTTGCCATTTTTCACTGTATGGACATCGCCGTGTTGGAGCTAGACG
TTGCCAATAAGCAAGAAAGAGCCGAGATGCGTCGAGTCTGAGTCACCGTTCCTATGGCAACCCCTCTAAC
CAATCAGAAGTAAGCTTGTTGGAAGTCCACAGCCTACCACTTGAAAGCGGGCTGCACAAAATCTGTCAAA
CGTTTTGAACGTTGGATGTGAGAGCACATACTTTTATTAAGGCATCTGGTTGGTCAGTTTATAATATCAA
CAACTTGGGCTACAGAAAAGAAAAGTTATTACAGAAATTATGATTAACAAGTACATGTTAAATAAAGATT
TTAATATGAATGCCACCACTGGAGCATTCATGCCATTTGGAGCTTCTTCCTGTTTGGATCACTAGAAGGA
GGAGGTCACTCATTACAGTTCTCATATACAGTCGTTGGTTGGTTGGTTGGTTGGTAGATTGATTGATTGA
TTGATTGATTGATTGATTGATTGATTGATTGATTGATTGATTGATTGATTGATTGATTGATTGGTAGTCA
AAATAAGAAATAATTTCCACAGATTCATTACAGAAATGATTAAATGCATACATAAAAAACTGGGGGGGGG
GGGNATACAACAACACACTTAAGTCACATTTGCCTACGTAAAGAAAAGTAAAGAAAATCAATAGCTATAT
TTTACATCTCCTTTTTTTGCTGTCTTTTAATTAGCCTTGTTTTGCTGTTATCTTGATTGAAACTGTAACT
TCTTCACCTGCTTCTTTTCTTTGTAGGTTTTGCCAGCCCAGAAACAGGCATGGCTGTGCAAGGCCAGAGC
ACCATGCACAATGCGCTGCATGTCTTCATGAACGGCTCAATGTCCTCAGTCCAGGGCTCAGCCAACGACC
CCATCTTCCTCCTTCACCATGCTTTCATTGACAGGTAACAAACACGTCATGACATTAGACTGCACAGTTT
TTGACAAAGTTCATACAATCTGTTGTTTATAGCTGCTACAATTAGTGAAGTTTGTGAATGTACTTGGATG
AGCAGCGAAAGATCAATTGAGATCAATTGTTAGAGTTTGGTTGCCCTGCAGAGCAAAGAACAAAAAATAA
TCTGGTGGCTTTACTGCGTGAGGTTATTATTGGTGGAATAGAAACACAAAACATAATTGCATTTATTTGT
TTAATTTTTTATCTTATCTTAACTTTCATCTTGCATATTTGTTTCTTACATCATTTCTAGCATCTTTGAG
CGCTGGCTAAGAACTCATCAGCCTCCCCGGTCCATCTACCCACGTACCAATGCACCAATTGGCCACAATG
ACGGCTACTACATGGTGCCATTCCTTCCTCTTTATAGGAATGGAGACTACCTCCTGTCCAACAATGCTCT
TGGATACGAGTACGCCTACCTGTTGGACCCAGGTCATTGCACAACACCAGAAATGCCCTCTGATCTGCAA
AAGACGTGAATATCTGTTCAGACACCCATATCCACTCTGTTCCACACAGGTCAGAGGTTTGTCCAGGAGT
TCTTGACAGAGGTGTAAAAAGTACTCAAAAATTTTACTCAAGTGAAAGTACAAGTACTTAGGGAAAATTT
TACTCAATTAAAAGTAAAAGTATCTGGCTAGAATCTTACTTGAGTAAAAGTAAAAAAGTACTCCATTAAA
ATTGTACTTGAGTATTAAGGAAGTAAAAGTAAAAGCAAGAAAGAAAACTAGAGATTCTTGTTTAAGCTTT
TAATCTCAAAAAACATTAAATGAAATGCATACAAGGTTTTATCCTGCTTTAGAACTGTTTGTATTTAATT
ATCAAACTATAAGACAGACAATCTAATGCCAGTACACGCTACTCAAAGTTGTAAAACCTCAGATTTAACT
TCAGTAGAAGCTGATTCTCAAAATTGTTAGTGTCAAGCCTAGCTCTTTTGGGGCTGAAAAGCAATCCTGC
AGTGCTGAAAAGCCTCTCACAGGCAGCCGATGCGGGAAGAGGTGTATTAGTCTTGATAGAGAGGCTGCAA
ATAGCAGGAAACGTGAGCAGAGACTCCCTGGTGTCTGAAACACAGGCCAGATGGGCCCTCGTCGACCAAT
TCCCACTCCTTTCAAGACCTAGCTAGCGAATTCAAAAAAGCACCGACTCGGTGCCACTTTTTCAAGTTGA
TAACGGACTAGCCTTATTTTAACTTGCTATTTCTAGCTCTAAAACTTCCCCACCTCTCTCTATTTCGGTG
TTTCGTCCTTTCCACAAGATATATAAAGCCAAGAAATCGAAATACTTTCAAGTTACGGTAAGCATATGAT
AGTCCATTTTAAAACATAATTTTAAAACTGCAAACTACCCAAGAAATTATTACTTTCTACGTCACGTATT
TTGTACTAATATCTTTGTGTTTACAGTCAAATTAATTCTAATTATCTCTCTAACAGCCTTGTATCGTATA
TGCAAATATGAAGGAATCATGGGAAATAGGCCCTCTCGACATTGATTATTGACTAGTTATTAATAGTAAT
CAATTACGGGGTCATTAGTTCATAGCCCATATATGGAGTTCCGCGTTACATAACTTACGGTAAATGGCCC
GCCTGGCTGACCGCCCAACGACCCCCGCCCATTGACGTCAATAATGACGTATGTTCCCATAGTAACGCCA
ATAGGGACTTTCCATTGACGTCAATGGGTGGAGTATTTACGGTAAACTGCCCACTTGGCAGTACATCAAG
TGTATCATATGCCAAGTACGCCCCCTATTGACGTCAATGACGGTAAATGGCCCGCCTGGCATTATGCCCA
GTACATGACCTTATGGGACTTTCCTACTTGGCAGTACATCTACGTATTAGTCATCGCTATTACCATGGTC
GAGGTGAGCCCCACGTTCTGCTTCACTCTCCCCATCTCCCCCCCCTCCCCACCCCCAATTTTGTATTTAT
TTATTTTTTAATTATTTTGTGCAGCGATGGGGGCGGGGGGGGGGGGGGNSGCGCGCCRGGSGGGGSGGGG
SGGGGSGRGGGGSGGGGSGGGGSGRGGCGGRGAGGKGCGGCGGCAGCCAATCAGAGCGGCGCGCTCCGAA
AGTTTCCTTTTATGGCGAGGCGGCGGCGGCGGCGGCCCTATAAAAAGCGAAGCGCGCGGCGGGCGGGAGT
CGCTGCGCGCTGCCTTCGCCCCGTGCCCCGCTCCGCCGCCGCCTCGCGCCGCCCGCCCCGGCTCTGACTG
ACCGCGTTACTCCCACAGGTGAGCGGGCGGGACGGCCCTTCTCCTCCGGGCTGTAATTAGCGCTTGGTTT
AATGACGGCTTGTTTCTTTTCTGTGGCTGCGTGAAAGCCTTGAGGGGCTCCGGGAGGGCCCTTTGTGCGG
GGGGAGCGGCTCGGGGGGTGCGTGCGTGTGTGTGTGCGTGGGGAGCGCCGCGTGCGGCTCCGCGCTGCCC
GGCGGCTGTGAGCGCTGCGGGCGCGGCGCGGGGCTTTGTGCGCTCCGCAGTGTGCGCGAGGGGAGCGCGG
CCGGGGGCGGTGCCCCGCGGTGCGGGGGGGGCTGCGAGGGGAACAAAGGCTGCGTGCGGGGTGTGTGCGT
GGGGGGGTGAGCAGGGGGTGTGGGCGCGTCGGTCGGGCTGCAACCCCCCCTGCACCCCCCTCCCCGAGTT
GCTGAGCACGGCCCGGCTTCGGGTGCGGGGCTCCGTACGGGGCGTGGCGCGGGGCTCGCCGTGCCGGGCG
GGGGGTGGCGGCAGGTGGGGGTGCCGGGCGGGGCGGGGCCGCCTCGGGCCGGGGAGGGCTCGGGGGAGGG
GCGCGGCGGCCCCCGGAGCGCCGGCGGCTGTCGAGGCGCGGCGAGCCGCAGCCATTGCCTTTTATGGTAA
TCGTGCGAGAGGGCGCAGGGACTTCCTTTGTCCCAAATCTGTGCGGAGCCGAAATCTGGGAGGCGCCGCC
GCACCCCCTCTAGCGGGCGCGGGGCGAAGCGGTGCGGCGCCGGCAGGAAGGAAATGGGCGGGGAGGGCCT
TCGTGCGTCGCCGCGCCGCCGTCCCCTTCTCCCTCTCCAGCCTCGGGGCTGTCCGCGGGGGGACGGCTGC
CTTCGGGGGGGACGGGGCAGGGCGGGGTTCGGCTTCTGGCGTGTGACCGGCGGCTCTAGCTAGAGCCTCT
GCTAACCATGTTCATGCCTTCTTCTTTTTCCTACAGCTCCTGGGCAACGTGCTGGTTATTGTGCTGTCTC
ATCATTTTGGCAAAGAATTCAGATCTTACGTAGCTAGCGGATCCCAATTGCTCGAGCGGGATCAATTCCG
CCCCCCCCCTAACGTTACTGGCCGAAGCCGCTTGGAATAAGGCCGGTGTGCGTTTGTCTATATGTTATTT
TCCACCATATTGCCGTCTTTTGGCAATGTGAGGGCCCGGAAACCTGGCCCTGTCTTCTTGACGAGCATTC
CTAGGGGTCTTTCCCCTCTCGCCAAAGGAATGCAAGGTCTGTTGAATGTCGTGAAGGAAGCAGTTCCTCT
GGAAGCTTCTTGAAGACAAACAACGTCTGTAGCGACCCTTTGCAGGCAGCGGAACCCCCCACCTGGCGAC
AGGTGCCTCTGCGGCCAAAAGCCACGTGTATAAGATACACCTGCAAAGGCGGCACAACCCCAGTGCCACG
TTGTGAGTTGGATAGTTGTGGAAAGAGTCAAATGGCTCTCCTCAAGCGTATTCAACAAGGGGCTGAAGGA
TGCCCAGAAGGTACCCCATTGTATGGGATCTGATCTGGGGCCTCGGTGCACATGCTTTACATGTGTTTAG
TCGAGGTTAAAAAAACGTCTAGGCCCCCCGAACCACGGGGACGTGGTTTTCCTTTGAAAAACACGATAAT
ACCATGGTGAGCAAGGGCGAGGAGCTGTTCACCGGGGTGGTGCCCATCCTGGTCGAGCTGGACGGCGACG
TAAACGGCCACAAGTTCAGCGTGTCCGGCGAGGGCGAGGGCGATGCCACCTACGGCAAGCTGACCCTGAA
GTTCATCTGCACCACCGGCAAGCTGCCCGTGCCCTGGCCCACCCTCGTGACCACCCTGACCTGGGGCGTG
CAGTGCTTCAGCCGCTACCCCGACCACATGAAGCAGCACGACTTCTTCAAGTCCGCCATGCCCGAAGGCT
ACGTCCAGGAGCGCACCATCTTCTTCAAGGACGACGGCAACTACAAGACCCGCGCCGAGGTGAAGTTCGA
GGGCGACACCCTGGTGAACCGCATCGAGCTGAAGGGCATCGACTTCAAGGAGGACGGCAACATCCTGGGG
CACAAGCTGGAGTACAACTACATCAGCCACAACGTCTATATCACCGCCGACAAGCAGAAGAACGGCATCA
AGGCCAACTTCAAGATCCGCCACAACATCGAGGACGGCAGCGTGCAGCTCGCCGACCACTACCAGCAGAA
CACCCCCATCGGCGACGGCCCCGTGCTGCTGCCCGACAACCACTACCTGAGCACCCAGTCCGCCCTGAGC
AAAGACCCCAACGAGAAGCGCGATCACATGGTCCTGCTGGAGTTCGTGACCGCCGCCGGGATCACTCTCG
GCATGGACGAGCTGTACAAGTAAAGCGGCCGCGACTCTAGAGTCGAGTCTAGATATCAGATCTTTTTCCC
TCTGCCAAAAATTATGGGGACATCATGAAGCCCCTTGAGCATCTGACTTCTGGCTAATAAAGGAAATTTA
TTTTCATTGCAATAGTGTGTTGGAATTTTTTGTGTCTCTCACTCGGAAGGACATATGGGAGGGCAAATCA
TTTAAAACATCAGAATGAGTATTTGGTTTAGAGTTTGGCAACATATGCCCATATGCTGGCTGCCATGAAC
AAAGGTTGGCTATAAAGAGGTCATCAGTATATGAAACAGCCCCCTGCTGTCCATTCCTTATTCCATAGAA
AAGCCTTGACTTGAGGTTAGATTTTTTTTATATTTTGTTTTGTGTTATTTTTTTCTTTAACATCCCTAAA
ATTTTCCTTACATGTTTTACTAGCCAGATTTTTCCTCCTCTCCTGACTACTCCCAGTCATAGCTGTCCCT
CTTCTCTTATGGAGATCCCTCGACCTGCAGCCCAAGCTTCTGCGAAGATACGGCCACGGGTGCTCTTGAT
CCTGTGGCTGATTTTGGACTGTGCTGCTCGCAGCTGCTGATGAATCACATACTTCCTCCATTTTCTTCCA
CTGATTGACTGTTATAATTTCCCTAATTTCCAGGTCAAGGTGCTGTGCATTGTGGTAATAGATGTGACAT
GACGTCACTTCCAAAGGACCAATGAACATGTCTGACCAATTTCATATAATGTGAAAACGATTTTCATAGG
CAGAATAAATAACATTTAAATTAAACTGGGCATCAGCGCAATTCAATTGGTTTGGTAATAGCAAGGGAAA
ATAGAATGAAGTGATCTCCAAAAAATAAGTACTTTTTGACTGTAAATAAAATTGTAAGGAGTAAAAAGTA
CTTTTTTTTCTAAAAAAATGTAATTAAGTAAAAGTAAAAGTATTGATTTTTAATTGTACTCAAGTAAAGT
AAAAATCCCCAAAAATAATACTTAAGTACAGTAATCAAGTAAAATTACTCAAGTACTTTACACCTCTGGT
TCTTGACCCCCTACCTTCAGCAAGCCCAGCAGATCCACTAGTTCTAGAGCGGCCGCCACCGCGGTGGAGC
TCCAGCTTTTGTTCCCTTTAGTGAGGGTTAATTGCGCGCTTGGCGTAATCATGGTCATAGCTGTTTCCTG
TGTGAAATTGTTATCCGCTCACAATTCCACACAACATACGAGCCGGAAGCATAAAGTGTAAAGCCTGGGG
TGCCTAATGAGTGAGCTAACTCACATTAATTGCGTTGCGCTCACTGCCCGCTTTCCAGTCGGGAAACCTG
TCGTGCCAGCTGCATTAATGAATCGGCCAACGCGCGGGGAGAGGCGGTTTGCGTATTGGGCGCTCTTCCG
CTTCCTCGCTCACTGACTCGCTGCGCTCGGTCGTTCGGCTGCGGCGAGCGGTATCAGCTCACTCAAAGGC
GGTAATACGGTTATCCACAGAATCAGGGGATAACGCAGGAAAGAACATGTGAGCAAAAGGCCAGCAAAAG
GCCAGGAACCGTAAAAAGGCCGCGTTGCTGGCGTTTTTCCATAGGCTCCGCCCCCCTGACGAGCATCACA
AAAATCGACGCTCAAGTCAGAGGTGGCGAAACCCGACAGGACTATAAAGATACCAGGCGTTTCCCCCTGG
AAGCTCCCTCGTGCGCTCTCCTGTTCCGACCCTGCCGCTTACCGGATACCTGTCCGCCTTTCTCCCTTCG
GGAAGCGTGGCGCTTTCTCATAGCTCACGCTGTAGGTATCTCAGTTCGGTGTAGGTCGTTCGCTCCAAGC
TGGGCTGTGTGCACGAACCCCCCGTTCAGCCCGACCGCTGCGCCTTATCCGGTAACTATCGTCTTGAGTC
CAACCCGGTAAGACACGACTTATCGCCACTGGCAGCAGCCACTGGTAACAGGATTAGCAGAGCGAGGTAT
GTAGGCGGTGCTACAGAGTTCTTGAAGTGGTGGCCTAACTACGGCTACACTAGAAGAACAGTATTTGGTA
TCTGCGCTCTGCTGAAGCCAGTTACCTTCGGAAAAAGAGTTGGTAGCTCTTGATCCGGCAAACAAACCAC
CGCTGGTAGCGGTGGTTTTTTTGTTTGCAAGCAGCAGATTACGCGCAGAAAAAAAGGATCTCAAGAAGAT
CCTTTGATCTTTTCTACGGGGTCTGACGCTCAGTGGAACGAAAACTCACGTTAAGGGATTTTGGTCATGA
GATTATCAAAAAGGATCTTCACCTAGATCCTTTTAAATTAAAAATGAAGTTTTAAATCAATCTAAAGTAT
ATATGAGTAAACTTGGTCTGACAGTTACCAATGCTTAATCAGTGAGGCACCTATCTCAGCGATCTGTCTA
TTTCGTTCATCCATAGTTGCCTGACTCCCCGTCGTGTAGATAACTACGATACGGGAGGGCTTACCATCTG
GCCCCAGTGCTGCAATGATACCGCGAGACCCACGCTCACCGGCTCCAGATTTATCAGCAATAAACCAGCC
AGCCGGAAGGGCCGAGCGCAGAAGTGGTCCTGCAACTTTATCCGCCTCCATCCAGTCTATTAATTGTTGC
CGGGAAGCTAGAGTAAGTAGTTCGCCAGTTAATAGTTTGCGCAACGTTGTTGCCATTGCTACAGGCATCG
TGGTGTCACGCTCGTCGTTTGGTATGGCTTCATTCAGCTCCGGTTCCCAACGATCAAGGCGAGTTACATG
ATCCCCCATGTTGTGCAAAAAAGCGGTTAGCTCCTTCGGTCCTCCGATCGTTGTCAGAAGTAAGTTGGCC
GCAGTGTTATCACTCATGGTTATGGCAGCACTGCATAATTCTCTTACTGTCATGCCATCCGTAAGATGCT
TTTCTGTGACTGGTGAGTACTCAACCAAGTCATTCTGAGAATAGTGTATGCGGCGACCGAGTTGCTCTTG
CCCGGCGTCAATACGGGATAATACCGCGCCACATAGCAGAACTTTAAAAGTGCTCATCATTGGAAAACGT
TCTTCGGGGCGAAAACTCTCAAGGATCTTACCGCTGTTGAGATCCAGTTCGATGTAACCCACTCGTGCAC
CCAACTGATCTTCAGCATCTTTTACTTTCACCAGCGTTTCTGGGTGAGCAAAAACAGGAAGGCAAAATGC
CGCAAAAAAGGGAATAAGGGCGACACGGAAATGTTGAATACTCATACTCTTCCTTTTTCAATATTATTGA
AGCATTTATCAGGGTTATTGTCTCATGAGCGGATACATATTTGAATGTATTTAGAAAAATAAACAAATAG
GGGTTCCGCGCACATTTCCCCGAAAAGTG
